>Addgene plasmid #116618 | pHAGE-PTEN-C136R | addgene full sequence | sequence record 243206 | Addgene NGS Result
TGGAAGGGCTAATTCACTCCCAAAGAAGACAAGATATCCTTGATCTGTGGATCTACCACACACAAGGCTA
CTTCCCTGATTAGCAGAACTACACACCAGGGCCAGGGGTCAGATATCCACTGACCTTTGGATGGTGCTAC
AAGCTAGTACCAGTTGAGCCAGATAAGGTAGAAGAGGCCAATAAAGGAGAGAACACCAGCTTGTTACACC
CTGTGAGCCTGCATGGGATGGATGACCCGGAGAGAGAAGTGTTAGAGTGGAGGTTTGACAGCCGCCTAGC
ATTTCATCACGTGGCCCGAGAGCTGCATCCGGAGTACTTCAAGAACTGCTGATATCGAGCTTGCTACAAG
GGACTTTCCGCTGGGGACTTTCCAGGGAGGCGTGGCCTGGGCGGGACTGGGGAGTGGCGAGCCCTCAGAT
CCTGCATATAAGCAGCTGCTTTTTGCCTGTACTGGGTCTCTCTGGTTAGACCAGATCTGAGCCTGGGAGC
TCTCTGGCTAACTAGGGAACCCACTGCTTAAGCCTCAATAAAGCTTGCCTTGAGTGCTTCAAGTAGTGTG
TGCCCGTCTGTTGTGTGACTCTGGTAACTAGAGATCCCTCAGACCCTTTTAGTCAGTGTGGAAAATCTCT
AGCAGTGGCGCCCGAACAGGGACTTGAAAGCGAAAGGGAAACCAGAGGAGCTCTCTCGACGCAGGACTCG
GCTTGCTGAAGCGCGCACGGCAAGAGGCGAGGGGCGGCGACTGGTGAGTACGCCAAAAATTTTGACTAGC
GGAGGCTAGAAGGAGAGAGATGGGTGCGAGAGCGTCAGTATTAAGCGGGGGAGAATTAGATCGCGATGGG
AAAAAATTCGGTTAAGGCCAGGGGGAAAGAAAAAATATAAATTAAAACATATAGTATGGGCAAGCAGGGA
GCTAGAACGATTCGCAGTTAATCCTGGCCTGTTAGAAACATCAGAAGGCTGTAGACAAATACTGGGACAG
CTACAACCATCCCTTCAGACAGGATCAGAAGAACTTAGATCATTATATAATACAGTAGCAACCCTCTATT
GTGTGCATCAAAGGATAGAGATAAAAGACACCAAGGAAGCTTTAGACAAGATAGAGGAAGAGCAAAACAA
AAGTAAGACCACCGCACAGCAAGCGGCCGGCCGCTGATCTTCAGACCTGGAGGAGGAGATATGAGGGACA
ATTGGAGAAGTGAATTATATAAATATAAAGTAGTAAAAATTGAACCATTAGGAGTAGCACCCACCAAGGC
AAAGAGAAGAGTGGTGCAGAGAGAAAAAAGAGCAGTGGGAATAGGAGCTTTGTTCCTTGGGTTCTTGGGA
GCAGCAGGAAGCACTATGGGCGCAGCGTCAATGACGCTGACGGTACAGGCCAGACAATTATTGTCTGGTA
TAGTGCAGCAGCAGAACAATTTGCTGAGGGCTATTGAGGCGCAACAGCATCTGTTGCAACTCACAGTCTG
GGGCATCAAGCAGCTCCAGGCAAGAATCCTGGCTGTGGAAAGATACCTAAAGGATCAACAGCTCCTGGGG
ATTTGGGGTTGCTCTGGAAAACTCATTTGCACCACTGCTGTGCCTTGGAATGCTAGTTGGAGTAATAAAT
CTCTGGAACAGATTTGGAATCACACGACCTGGATGGAGTGGGACAGAGAAATTAACAATTACACAAGCTT
AATACACTCCTTAATTGAAGAATCGCAAAACCAGCAAGAAAAGAATGAACAAGAATTATTGGAATTAGAT
AAATGGGCAAGTTTGTGGAATTGGTTTAACATAACAAATTGGCTGTGGTATATAAAATTATTCATAATGA
TAGTAGGAGGCTTGGTAGGTTTAAGAATAGTTTTTGCTGTACTTTCTATAGTGAATAGAGTTAGGCAGGG
ATATTCACCATTATCGTTTCAGACCCACCTCCCAACCCCGAGGGGACCCGACAGGCCCGAAGGAATAGAA
GAAGAAGGTGGAGAGAGAGACAGAGACAGATCCATTCGATTAGTGAACGGATCTCGACGGTATCGCCGAA
TTCACAAATGGCAGTATTCATCCACAATTTTAAAAGAAAAGGGGGGATTGGGGGGTACAGTGCAGGGGAA
AGAATAGTAGACATAATAGCAACAGACATACAAACTAAAGAATTACAAAAACAAATTACAAAAATTCAAA
ATTTTCGGGTTTATTACAGGGACAGCAGAGATCCAGTTTGGACTAGTCGTGAGGCTCCGGTGCCCGTCAG
TGGGCAGAGCGCACATCGCCCACAGTCCCCGAGAAGTTGGGGGGAGGGGTCGGCAATTGAACCGGTGCCT
AGAGAAGGTGGCGCGGGGTAAACTGGGAAAGTGATGTCGTGTACTGGCTCCGCCTTTTTCCCGAGGGTGG
GGGAGAACCGTATATAAGTGCAGTAGTCGCCGTGAACGTTCTTTTTCGCAACGGGTTTGCCGCCAGAACA
CAGGTAAGTGCCGTGTGTGGTTCCCGCGGGCCTGGCCTCTTTACGGGTTATGGCCCTTGCGTGCCTTGAA
TTACTTCCACCTGGCTGCAGTACGTGATTCTTGATCCCGAGCTTCGGGTTGGAAGTGGGTGGGAGAGTTC
GAGGCCTTGCGCTTAAGGAGCCCCTTCGCCTCGTGCTTGAGTTGAGGCCTGGCCTGGGCGCTGGGGCCGC
CGCGTGCGAATCTGGTGGCACCTTCGCGCCTGTCTCGCTGCTTTCGATAAGTCTCTAGCCATTTAAAATT
TTTGATGACCTGCTGCGACGCTTTTTTTCTGGCAAGATAGTCTTGTAAATGCGGGCCAAGATCTGCACAC
TGGTATTTCGGTTTTTGGGGCCGCGGGCGGCGACGGGGCCCGTGCGTCCCAGCGCACATGTTCGGCGAGG
CGGGGCCTGCGAGCGCGGCCACCGAGAATCGGACGGGGGTAGTCTCAAGCTGGCCGGCCTGCTCTGGTGC
CTGGCCTCGCGCCGCCGTGTATCGCCCCGCCCTGGGCGGCAAGGCTGGCCCGGTCGGCACCAGTTGCGTG
AGCGGAAAGATGGCCGCTTCCCGGCCCTGCTGCAGGGAGCTCAAAATGGAGGACGCGGCGCTCGGGAGAG
CGGGCGGGTGAGTCACCCACACAAAGGAAAAGGGCCTTTCCGTCCTCAGCCGTCGCTTCATGTGACTCCA
CGGAGTACCGGGCGCCGTCCAGGCACCTCGATTAGTTCTCGAGCTTTTGGAGTACGTCGTCTTTAGGTTG
GGGGGAGGGGTTTTATGCGATGGAGTTTCCCCACACTGAGTGGGTGGAGACTGAAGTTAGGCCAGCTTGG
CACTTGATGTAATTCTCCTTGGAATTTGCCCTTTTTGAGTTTGGATCTTGGTTCATTCTCAAGCCTCAGA
CAGTGGTTCAAAGTTTTTTTCTTCCATTTCAGGTGTCGTGAAGCGGCCCTGCAGATATCAACAAGTTTGT
ACAAAAAAGCAGGCACCATGACAGCCATCATCAAAGAGATCGTTAGCAGAAACAAAAGGAGATATCAAGA
GGATGGATTCGACTTAGACTTGACCTATATTTATCCAAACATTATTGCTATGGGATTTCCTGCAGAAAGA
CTTGAAGGCGTATACAGGAACAATATTGATGATGTAGTAAGGTTTTTGGATTCAAAGCATAAAAACCATT
ACAAGATATACAATCTTTGTGCTGAAAGACATTATGACACCGCCAAATTTAATTGCAGAGTTGCACAATA
TCCTTTTGAAGACCATAACCCACCACAGCTAGAACTTATCAAACCCTTTTGTGAAGATCTTGACCAATGG
CTAAGTGAAGATGACAATCATGTTGCAGCAATTCACTGTAAAGCTGGAAAGGGACGAACTGGTGTAATGA
TACGTGCATATTTATTACATCGGGGCAAATTTTTAAAGGCACAAGAGGCCCTAGATTTCTATGGGGAAGT
AAGGACCAGAGACAAAAAGGGAGTAACTATTCCCAGTCAGAGGCGCTATGTGTATTATTATAGCTACCTG
TTAAAGAATCATCTGGATTATAGACCAGTGGCACTGTTGTTTCACAAGATGATGTTTGAAACTATTCCAA
TGTTCAGTGGCGGAACTTGCAATCCTCAGTTTGTGGTCTGCCAGCTAAAGGTGAAGATATATTCCTCCAA
TTCAGGACCCACACGACGGGAAGACAAGTTCATGTACTTTGAGTTCCCTCAGCCGTTACCTGTGTGTGGT
GATATCAAAGTAGAGTTCTTCCACAAACAGAACAAGATGCTAAAAAAGGACAAAATGTTTCACTTTTGGG
TAAATACATTCTTCATACCAGGACCAGAGGAAACCTCAGAAAAAGTAGAAAATGGAAGTCTATGTGATCA
AGAAATCGATAGCATTTGCAGTATAGAGCGTGCAGATAATGACAAGGAATATCTAGTACTTACTTTAACA
AAAAATGATCTTGACAAAGCAAATAAAGACAAAGCCAACCGATACTTTTCTCCAAATTTTAAGGTGAAGC
TGTACTTCACAAAAACAGTAGAGGAGCCGTCAAATCCAGAGGCTAGCAGTTCAACTTCTGTAACACCAGA
TGTTAGTGACAATGAACCTGATCATTATAGATATTCTGACACCACTGACTCTGATCCAGAGAATGAACCT
TTTGATGAAGATCAGCATACACAAATTACAAAAGTCTAGAACCCAGCTTTCTTGTACAAAGTGGTTGATA
TCCAGCACAGTGGCGGCCGCTCGAGTCTAGAGGGCCCGCGGTTCGAAGGTAAGCCTATCCCTAACCCTCT
CCTCGGTCTCGATTCTACGCGTACCGGTTAGTAATGAGATCCCTCCCCCCCCCCTAACGTTACTGGCCGA
AGCCGCTTGGAATAAGGCCGGTGTGCGTTTGTCTATATGTTATTTTCCACCATATTGCCGTCTTTTGGCA
ATGTGAGGGCCCGGAAACCTGGCCCTGTCTTCTTGACGAGCATTCCTAGGGGTCTTTCCCCTCTCGCCAA
AGGAATGCAAGGTCTGTTGAATGTCGTGAAGGAAGCAGTTCCTCTGGAAGCTTCTTGAAGACAAACAACG
TCTGTAGCGACCCTTTGCAGGCAGCGGAACCCCCCACCTGGCGACAGGTGCCTCTGCGGCCAAAAGCCAC
GTGTATAAGATACACCTGCAAAGGCGGCACAACCCCAGTGCCACGTTGTGAGTTGGATAGTTGTGGAAAG
AGTCAAATGGCTCTCCTCAAGCGTATTCAACAAGGGGCTGAAGGATGCCCAGAAGGTACCCCATTGTATG
GGATCTGATCTGGGGCCTCGGTGCACATGCTTTACATGTGTTTAGTCGAGGTTAAAAAAACGTCTAGGCC
CCCCGAACCACGGGGACGTGGTTTTCCTTTGAAAAACACGATGATAATATGGCCACACATATGGTGAGCA
AGGGCGAGGAGCTGTTCACCGGGGTGGTGCCCATCCTGGTCGAGCTGGACGGCGACGTAAACGGCCACAA
GTTCAGCGTGTCCGGCGAGGGCGAGGGCGATGCCACCTACGGCAAGCTGACCCTGAAGTTCATCTGCACC
ACCGGCAAGCTGCCCGTGCCCTGGCCCACCCTCGTGACCACCCTGACCTACGGCGTGCAGTGCTTCAGCC
GCTACCCCGACCACATGAAGCAGCACGACTTCTTCAAGTCCGCCATGCCCGAAGGCTACGTCCAGGAGCG
CACCATCTTCTTCAAGGACGACGGCAACTACAAGACCCGCGCCGAGGTGAAGTTCGAGGGCGACACCCTG
GTGAACCGCATCGAGCTGAAGGGCATCGACTTCAAGGAGGACGGCAACATCCTGGGGCACAAGCTGGAGT
ACAACTACAACAGCCACAACGTCTATATCATGGCCGACAAGCAGAAGAACGGCATCAAGGTGAACTTCAA
GATCCGCCACAACATCGAGGACGGCAGCGTGCAGCTCGCCGACCACTACCAGCAGAACACCCCCATCGGC
GACGGCCCCGTGCTGCTGCCCGACAACCACTACCTGAGCACCCAGTCCGCCCTGAGCAAAGACCCCAACG
AGAAGCGCGATCACATGGTCCTGCTGGAGTTCGTGACCGCCGCCGGGATCACTCTCGGCATGGACGAGCT
GTACAAGTAAATCGATAGATCCTAATCAACCTCTGGATTACAAAATTTGTGAAAGATTGACTGGTATTCT
TAACTATGTTGCTCCTTTTACGCTATGTGGATACGCTGCTTTAATGCCTTTGTATCATGCTATTGCTTCC
CGTATGGCTTTCATTTTCTCCTCCTTGTATAAATCCTGGTTGCTGTCTCTTTATGAGGAGTTGTGGCCCG
TTGTCAGGCAACGTGGCGTGGTGTGCACTGTGTTTGCTGACGCAACCCCCACTGGTTGGGGCATTGCCAC
CACCTGTCAGCTCCTTTCCGGGACTTTCGCTTTCCCCCTCCCTATTGCCACGGCGGAACTCATCGCCGCC
TGCCTTGCCCGCTGCTGGACAGGGGCTCGGCTGTTGGGCACTGACAATTCCGTGGTGTTGTCGGGGAAAT
CATCGTCCTTTCCTTGGCTGCTCGCCTGTGTTGCCACCTGGATTCTGCGCGGGACGTCCTTCTGCTACGT
CCCTTCGGCCCTCAATCCAGCGGACCTTCCTTCCCGCGGCCTGCTGCCGGCTCTGCGGCCTCTTCCGCGT
CTTCGCCTTCGCCCTCAGACGAGTCGGATCTCCCTTTGGGCCGCCTCCCCGCCTGAGATCCTTTAAGACC
AATGACTTACAAGGCAGCTGTAGATCTTAGCCACTTTTTAAAAGAAAAGGGGGGACTGGAAGGGCTAATT
CACTCCCAACGAAGACAAGATCTGCTTTTTGCTTGTACTGGGTCTCTCTGGTTAGACCAGATCTGAGCCT
GGGAGCTCTCTGGCTAACTAGGGAACCCACTGCTTAAGCCTCAATAAAGCTTGCCTTGAGTGCTTCAAGT
AGTGTGTGCCCGTCTGTTGTGTGACTCTGGTAACTAGAGATCCCTCAGACCCTTTTAGTCAGTGTGGAAA
ATCTCTAGCAGTAGTAGTTCATGTCATCTTATTATTCAGTATTTATAACTTGCAAAGAAATGAATATCAG
AGAGTGAGAGGCCCGGGTTAATTAAGGAAAGGGCTAGATCATTCTTGAAGACGAAAGGGCCTCGTGATAC
GCCTATTTTTATAGGTTAATGTCATGATAATAATGGTTTCTTAGACGTCAGGTGGCACTTTTCGGGGAAA
TGTGCGCGGAACCCCTATTTGTTTATTTTTCTAAATACATTCAAATATGTATCCGCTCATGAGACAATAA
CCCTGATAAATGCTTCAATAATATTGAAAAAGGAAGAGTATGAGTATTCAACATTTCCGTGTCGCCCTTA
TTCCCTTTTTTGCGGCATTTTGCCTTCCTGTTTTTGCTCACCCAGAAACGCTGGTGAAAGTAAAAGATGC
TGAAGATCAGTTGGGTGCACGAGTGGGTTACATCGAACTGGATCTCAACAGCGGTAAGATCCTTGAGAGT
TTTCGCCCCGAAGAACGTTTTCCAATGATGAGCACTTTTAAAGTTCTGCTATGTGGCGCGGTATTATCCC
GTGTTGACGCCGGGCAAGAGCAACTCGGTCGCCGCATACACTATTCTCAGAATGACTTGGTTGAGTACTC
ACCAGTCACAGAAAAGCATCTTACGGATGGCATGACAGTAAGAGAATTATGCAGTGCTGCCATAACCATG
AGTGATAACACTGCGGCCAACTTACTTCTGACAACGATCGGAGGACCGAAGGAGCTAACCGCTTTTTTGC
ACAACATGGGGGATCATGTAACTCGCCTTGATCGTTGGGAACCGGAGCTGAATGAAGCCATACCAAACGA
CGAGCGTGACACCACGATGCCTGTAGCAATGGCAACAACGTTGCGCAAACTATTAACTGGCGAACTACTT
ACTCTAGCTTCCCGGCAACAATTAATAGACTGGATGGAGGCGGATAAAGTTGCAGGACCACTTCTGCGCT
CGGCCCTTCCGGCTGGCTGGTTTATTGCTGATAAATCTGGAGCCGGTGAGCGTGGGTCTCGCGGTATCAT
TGCAGCACTGGGGCCAGATGGTAAGCCCTCCCGTATCGTAGTTATCTACACGACGGGGAGTCAGGCAACT
ATGGATGAACGAAATAGACAGATCGCTGAGATAGGTGCCTCACTGATTAAGCATTGGTAACTGTCAGACC
AAGTTTACTCATATATACTTTAGATTGATTTAAAACTTCATTTTTAATTTAAAAGGATCTAGGTGAAGAT
CCTTTTTGATAATCTCATGACCAAAATCCCTTAACGTGAGTTTTCGTTCCACTGAGCGTCAGACCCCGTA
GAAAAGATCAAAGGATCTTCTTGAGATCCTTTTTTTCTGCGCGTAATCTGCTGCTTGCAAACAAAAAAAC
CACCGCTACCAGCGGTGGTTTGTTTGCCGGATCAAGAGCTACCAACTCTTTTTCCGAAGGTAACTGGCTT
CAGCAGAGCGCAGATACCAAATACTGTTCTTCTAGTGTAGCCGTAGTTAGGCCACCACTTCAAGAACTCT
GTAGCACCGCCTACATACCTCGCTCTGCTAATCCTGTTACCAGTGGCTGCTGCCAGTGGCGATAAGTCGT
GTCTTACCGGGTTGGACTCAAGACGATAGTTACCGGATAAGGCGCAGCGGTCGGGCTGAACGGGGGGTTC
GTGCACACAGCCCAGCTTGGAGCGAACGACCTACACCGAACTGAGATACCTACAGCGTGAGCTATGAGAA
AGCGCCACGCTTCCCGAAGGGAGAAAGGCGGACAGGTATCCGGTAAGCGGCAGGGTCGGAACAGGAGAGC
GCACGAGGGAGCTTCCAGGGGGAAACGCCTGGTATCTTTATAGTCCTGTCGGGTTTCGCCACCTCTGACT
TGAGCGTCGATTTTTGTGATGCTCGTCAGGGGGGCGGAGCCTATGGAAAAACGCCAGCAACGCGGCCTTT
TTACGGTTCCTGGCCTTTTGCTGGCCTTTTGCTCACATGTTCTTTCCTGCGTTATCCCCTGATTCTGTGG
ATAACCGTATTACCGCCTTTGAGTGAGCTGATACCGCTCGCCGCAGCCGAACGACCGAGCGCAGCGAGTC
AGTGAGCGAGGAAGCGGAAGAGCGCCCAATACGCAAACCGCCTCTCCCCGCGCGTTGGCCGATTCATTAA
TGCAGCAAGCTCATGGCTGACTAATTTTTTTTATTTATGCAGAGGCCGAGGCCGCCTCGGCCTCTGAGCT
ATTCCAGAAGTAGTGAGGAGGCTTTTTTGGAGGCCTAGGCTTTTGCAAAAAGCTCCCCGTGGCACGACAG
GTTTCCCGACTGGAAAGCGGGCAGTGAGCGCAACGCAATTAATGTGAGTTAGCTCACTCATTAGGCACCC
CAGGCTTTACACTTTATGCTTCCGGCTCGTATGTTGTGTGGAATTGTGAGCGGATAACAATTTCACACAG
GAAACAGCTATGACATGATTACGAATTTCACAAATAAAGCATTTTTTTCACTGCATTCTAGTTGTGGTTT
GTCCAAACTCATCAATGTATCTTATCATGTCTGGATCAACTGGATAACTCAAGCTAACCAAAATCATCCC
AAACTTCCCACCCCATACCCTATTACCACTGCCAATTACCTGTGGTTTCATTTACTCTAAACCTGTGATT
CCTCTGAATTATTTTCATTTTAAAGAAATTGTATTTGTTAAATATGTACTACAAACTTAGTAGT
Features (pLannotate 1.2.2; 27 found; start..end, strand, type, name):
    377..634     +  LTR            5' LTR (truncated): truncated 5' long terminal repeat (LTR) from HIV-1
    681..806     +  misc_feature   HIV-1 Ψ: packaging signal of human immunodeficiency virus type 1
    790..1128    +  CDS            HIV-1 gag (fragment): gag protein from human immunodeficiency virus 1; gag
   1303..1536    +  misc_feature   RRE: The Rev response element (RRE) of HIV-1 allows for Rev-dependent mRNA export from the nucleus to the cytoplasm.
   1913..2013    +  CDS            Rev (fragment): human immunodeficiency virus 1 (HIV-1) Rev protein; rev; enhances nuclear export of unspliced and incompletely spliced viral mRNAs
   2058..2175    +  misc_feature   cPPT/CTS: central polypurine tract and central termination sequence of HIV-1
   2223..3401    +  promoter       EF-1α promoter: strong constitutive promoter for human elongation factor EF-1α
   3422..3442    +  protein_bind   attB1: mutant version of attB; core recombination site for the Gateway® BP reaction BP Clonase™
   3448..4656    +  CDS            PTEN: PTEN_HUMAN - Also known as MMAC1, TEP1. Experimental evidence at protein level: Swiss-Prot protein existence level 1. [Isoform alpha]: Functional kinase, like isoform 1 it antagonizes the PI3K-AKT/PKB signaling pathway. Plays a role in mitochondrial energetic metabolism by promoting COX activity and ATP production, via collaboration with isoform 1 in increasing protein levels of PINK1. From Homo sapiens (Human).
   4661..4685    -  protein_bind   attB2: mutant version of attB; recombination site for the Gateway® BP reaction BP Clonase™
   4738..4779    +  CDS            V5 tag: epitope tag from simian virus 5
   4905..5367    +  misc_feature   IRES: internal ribosome entry site (IRES) of the encephalomyocarditis virus (EMCV)
   5381..6100    +  CDS            EGFP: the original enhanced GFP (Yang et al., 1996) mammalian codon-optimized
   6114..6702    +  misc_feature   WPRE: woodchuck hepatitis virus posttranscriptional regulatory element
   6710..6775    +  CDS            nef (fragment): NEF_HV1Z2 - Experimental evidence at protein level: Swiss-Prot protein existence level 1. Extracellular Nef protein targets CD4(+) T-lymphocytes for apoptosis by interacting with CXCR4 surface receptors. From Human immunodeficiency virus type 1 group M subtype D (isolate Z2/CDC-Z34) (HIV-1).
   6777..7010    +  LTR            3' LTR (ΔU3): self-inactivating 3' long terminal repeat (LTR) from HIV-1
   7215..7319    +  promoter       AmpR promoter: bla
   7320..8180    +  CDS            AmpR: β-lactamase; bla; confers resistance to ampicillin, carbenicillin, and related antibiotics
   8351..8939    +  rep_origin     ori: high-copy-number ColE1/pMB1/pBR322/pUC origin of replication
   9122..9176    +  CDS            lacI (fragment): lac repressor; lacI; The lac repressor binds to the lac operator to inhibit transcription in E. coli. This inhibition can be relieved by adding lactose or isopropyl-β-D-thiogalactopyranoside (IPTG).
   9182..9275    +  rep_origin     SV40 ori (fragment): SV40 origin of replication
   9300..9337    +  CDS            lacI (fragment): lac repressor; lacI; The lac repressor binds to the lac operator to inhibit transcription in E. coli. This inhibition can be relieved by adding lactose or isopropyl-β-D-thiogalactopyranoside (IPTG).
   9350..9371    +  protein_bind   CAP binding site: CAP binding activates transcription in the presence of cAMP. E. coli catabolite activator protein
   9386..9416    +  promoter       lac promoter: promoter for the E. coli lac operon
   9424..9440    +  protein_bind   lac operator: The lac repressor binds to the lac operator to inhibit transcription in E. coli. This inhibition can be relieved by adding lactose or isopropyl-β-D-thiogalactopyranoside (IPTG). lac repressor encoded by lacI
   9474..9557    +  polyA_signal   SV40 poly(A) signal (fragment): SV40 polyadenylation signal
   9724..329     +  CDS            nef (fragment) (across the origin): NEF_HV1BR - Experimental evidence at protein level: Swiss-Prot protein existence level 1. Extracellular Nef protein targets CD4(+) T-lymphocytes for apoptosis by interacting with CXCR4 surface receptors (PubMed:14990729). From Human immunodeficiency virus type 1 group M subtype B (isolate BRU/LAI) (HIV-1).
