[The description below was written by a language model from this plasmid's Addgene catalogue record and pLannotate feature annotations shown in this document.]
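Description:
pHAGE-PTEN-C136R is an HIV-1-derived lentiviral expression plasmid of about 9.7 kb, built on the pHAGE backbone to deliver a mutant form of the human tumour suppressor PTEN into mammalian cells. It is propagated in E. coli through a high-copy ColE1/pUC-type origin and selected with ampicillin via the β-lactamase gene. The catalogue lists the recombination-deficient strain Stbl3 as host, a common choice for plasmids carrying repeated LTR sequences. The viral portion comprises a truncated 5' LTR, the Ψ packaging signal with a short gag fragment, the Rev response element for nuclear export of the genomic RNA, the cPPT/CTS element that aids nuclear import, and a ΔU3 self-inactivating 3' LTR. No packaging or envelope genes are annotated, so these would have to be supplied in trans to make virus.

Between the LTRs, the constitutive human EF-1α promoter drives the PTEN coding sequence carrying the C136R substitution. The insert was introduced by Gateway recombination and is therefore flanked by attB1 and attB2 sites. A V5 epitope tag lies just downstream of attB2, but the record does not say whether the PTEN reading frame continues into it or ends at a stop codon. An EMCV IRES then allows EGFP to be translated from the same transcript, marking transduced cells, and a WPRE enhances transcript expression. Short lac, SV40 and nef fragments elsewhere appear to be backbone remnants. The stated purpose is lentiviral expression of PTEN C136R, and the associated publication concerns systematic functional annotation of somatic mutations found in cancer.
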