Addgene plasmid #116618: pHAGE-PTEN-C136R
Purpose: Lentiviral expression of PTEN C136R
Depositing lab: Gordon Mills & Kenneth Scott. Depositing organization: Baylor College of Medicine. Publication: Systematic Functional Annotation of Somatic Mutations in Cancer. Ng PK, Li J, Jeong KJ, Shao S, Chen H, Tsang YH, Sengupta S, Wang Z, Bhavana VH, Tran R, Soewito S, Minussi DC, Moreno D, Kong K, Dogruluk T, Lu H, Gao J, Tokheim C, Zhou DC, Johnson AM, Zeng J, Ip CKM, Ju Z, Wester M, Yu S, Li Y, Vellano CP, Schultz N, Karchin R, Ding L, Lu Y, Cheung LWT, Chen K, Shaw KR, Meric-Bernstam F, Scott KL, Yi S, Sahni N, Liang H, Mills GB. Cancer Cell. 2018 Mar 12;33(3):450-462.e10. doi: 10.1016/j.ccell.2018.01.021. PubMed 29533785.
Backbone
  Vector backbone: pHAGE
  Vector type: Lentiviral
Growth in bacteria
  Bacterial resistance: Ampicillin, 100 μg/mL
  Growth temperature: 37°C
  Growth strain: Stbl3
  Copy number: High Copy
Gene/Insert
  Gene/Insert name: PTEN
  Species: H. sapiens (human)
  Mutation: C136R
  Entrez Gene: PTEN (a.k.a. 10q23del, BZS, CWS1, DEC, GLM2, MHAM, MMAC1, PTEN1, PTENbeta, TEP1)
  Cloning method: Gateway Cloning
Terms and licenses: Academic/Nonprofit Terms; Industry Terms: Not Available to Industry
How to cite: pHAGE-PTEN-C136R was a gift from Gordon Mills & Kenneth Scott (Addgene plasmid # 116618 ; http://n2t.net/addgene:116618 ; RRID:Addgene_116618)
