>Addgene plasmid #116618 | pHAGE-PTEN-C136R | depositor partial sequence | sequence record 219493 | insert
ATGACAGCCATCATCAAAGAGATCGTTAGCAGAAACAAAAGGAGATATCAAGAGGATGGATTCGACTTAG
ACTTGACCTATATTTATCCAAACATTATTGCTATGGGATTTCCTGCAGAAAGACTTGAAGGCGTATACAG
GAACAATATTGATGATGTAGTAAGGTTTTTGGATTCAAAGCATAAAAACCATTACAAGATATACAATCTT
TGTGCTGAAAGACATTATGACACCGCCAAATTTAATTGCAGAGTTGCACAATATCCTTTTGAAGACCATA
ACCCACCACAGCTAGAACTTATCAAACCCTTTTGTGAAGATCTTGACCAATGGCTAAGTGAAGATGACAA
TCATGTTGCAGCAATTCACTGTAAAGCTGGAAAGGGACGAACTGGTGTAATGATACGTGCATATTTATTA
CATCGGGGCAAATTTTTAAAGGCACAAGAGGCCCTAGATTTCTATGGGGAAGTAAGGACCAGAGACAAAA
AGGGAGTAACTATTCCCAGTCAGAGGCGCTATGTGTATTATTATAGCTACCTGTTAAAGAATCATCTGGA
TTATAGACCAGTGGCACTGTTGTTTCACAAGATGATGTTTGAAACTATTCCAATGTTCAGTGGCGGAACT
TGCAATCCTCAGTTTGTGGTCTGCCAGCTAAAGGTGAAGATATATTCCTCCAATTCAGGACCCACACGAC
GGGAAGACAAGTTCATGTACTTTGAGTTCCCTCAGCCGTTACCTGTGTGTGGTGATATCAAAGTAGAGTT
CTTCCACAAACAGAACAAGATGCTAAAAAAGGACAAAATGTTTCACTTTTGGGTAAATACATTCTTCATA
CCAGGACCAGAGGAAACCTCAGAAAAAGTAGAAAATGGAAGTCTATGTGATCAAGAAATCGATAGCATTT
GCAGTATAGAGCGTGCAGATAATGACAAGGAATATCTAGTACTTACTTTAACAAAAAATGATCTTGACAA
AGCAAATAAAGACAAAGCCAACCGATACTTTTCTCCAAATTTTAAGGTGAAGCTGTACTTCACAAAAACA
GTAGAGGAGCCGTCAAATCCAGAGGCTAGCAGTTCAACTTCTGTAACACCAGATGTTAGTGACAATGAAC
CTGATCATTATAGATATTCTGACACCACTGACTCTGATCCAGAGAATGAACCTTTTGATGAAGATCAGCA
TACACAAATTACAAAAGTCTGA
